Addgene plasmid #31980: GFP- RPL26
Depositing lab: Michael Kastan. Depositing organization: St. Jude Children's Research Hospital. Publication: Regulation of p53 translation and induction after DNA damage by ribosomal protein L26 and nucleolin. Takagi M, Absalon MJ, McLure KG, Kastan MB. Cell. 2005 Oct 7. 123(1):49-63. 10.1016/j.cell.2005.07.034 PubMed 16213212.
Backbone
  Vector backbone: pEGFP C3
  Backbone manufacturer: Clontech
  Backbone size w/o insert (bp): 4700
  Vector type: Mammalian Expression
  Selectable markers: Neomycin (select with G418)
Growth in bacteria
  Bacterial resistance: Kanamycin, 50 μg/mL
  Growth temperature: 37°C
  Growth strain: XL1 Blue
  Copy number: High Copy
Gene/Insert
  Gene/Insert name: RPL26 (alt name: L26)
  Species: H. sapiens (human)
  Insert size (bp): 1185
  GenBank ID: NM_000987.5 NP_000978.1
  Entrez Gene: RPL26 (a.k.a. DBA11, L26)
  Tag / fusion protein: GFP (N terminal on backbone)
  Cloning method: Restriction Enzyme; 5′ cloning site Xho1 (not destroyed); 3′ cloning site Xho1 (not destroyed)
  Sequencing primers: 5′ EGFP-C-
Resource information
  A portion of this plasmid was derived from a plasmid made by: Masatoshi Takagi Michael Kastan Laboratory St. Jude Children's Research Hospital Memphis, TN
Terms and licenses: Academic/Nonprofit Terms; Industry Terms: Not Available to Industry
How to cite: GFP- RPL26 was a gift from Michael Kastan (Addgene plasmid # 31980 ; http://n2t.net/addgene:31980 ; RRID:Addgene_31980)
