[The description below was written by a language model from this plasmid's Addgene catalogue record and pLannotate feature annotations shown in this document.]
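Description:
GFP- RPL26 is a mammalian expression plasmid built on the Clontech pEGFP C3 backbone that produces human ribosomal protein L26 (RPL26, a component of the large ribosomal subunit) fused to the C-terminus of EGFP. Transcription is driven by the human cytomegalovirus immediate early enhancer and promoter. The EGFP coding sequence is followed after a short linker by the RPL26 open reading frame, then the remainder of the multiple cloning site and an SV40 polyadenylation signal. The insert was cloned non-directionally into a single XhoI site that is retained at both ends. The catalogue lists the insert as 1185 bp, whereas the annotated RPL26 coding region in the 5,250 nt sequenced record spans only about 435 bp, and that total length implies an insert of a few hundred base pairs in a 4.7 kb backbone. The listed figure may therefore describe something other than the RPL26 fragment alone, although the record does not explain the difference.

Propagation in bacteria relies on a high-copy ColE1/pUC-type origin and kanamycin selection. The Tn5 aminoglycoside phosphotransferase (NeoR/KanR) gene sits behind tandem bacterial (bla) and SV40 early promoters and ends in an HSV TK poly(A) signal, so the same cassette also allows G418 selection of stably transfected mammalian cells. An f1 origin permits single-stranded DNA production. The short large T antigen, ble and bGH poly(A) fragments in the annotation appear to be partial matches to backbone sequence rather than functional elements.

The construct suits transient or stable expression of fluorescently tagged L26 for tracking its localisation or overexpressing it. The associated publication concerns regulation of p53 translation and induction after DNA damage by RPL26 and nucleolin.
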