Features (pLannotate 1.2.2; 15 found; start..end, strand, type, name):
     61..364     +  enhancer       CMV enhancer: human cytomegalovirus immediate early enhancer
    365..568     +  promoter       CMV promoter: human cytomegalovirus (CMV) immediate early promoter
    613..1329    +  CDS            EGFP: EGFP is a basic (constitutively fluorescent) green fluorescent protein published in 1996, derived from Aequorea victoria. It is reported to be a rapidly-maturing weak dimer with moderate acid sensitivity.
   1363..1797    +  CDS            RPL26 (sequence withheld): RL26_HUMAN - Experimental evidence at protein level: Swiss-Prot protein existence level 1. Component of the large ribosomal subunit. From Homo sapiens (Human).
   1862..1914    +  misc_feature   MCS: multiple cloning site
   1931..2015    +  CDS            large T antigen (fragment): large T antigen from SV40 (simian virus 40)
   2038..2159    +  polyA_signal   SV40 poly(A) signal: SV40 polyadenylation signal
   2193..2621    -  rep_origin     f1 ori (sequence partly withheld): f1 bacteriophage origin of replication; arrow indicates direction of (+) strand synthesis
   2648..2752    +  promoter       AmpR promoter: bla
   2754..3111    +  promoter       SV40 promoter: SV40 enhancer and early promoter
   3146..3940    +  CDS            NeoR/KanR: aminoglycoside phosphotransferase from Tn5; aph(3')-II (or nptII); confers resistance to neomycin, kanamycin, and G418 (Geneticin®)
   3961..4113    +  CDS            ble (fragment): BLE_KLEPN - Experimental evidence at protein level: Swiss-Prot protein existence level 1. Binding protein with a strong affinity to the bleomycin family of antibiotics. Binds to CL990; an antimitotic-antibiotic compound. From Klebsiella pneumoniae.
   4172..4219    +  polyA_signal   HSV TK poly(A) signal: herpes simplex virus thymidine kinase polyadenylation signal (Cole and Stacy, 1985)
   4310..4326    -  polyA_signal   bGH poly(A) signal (fragment): bovine growth hormone polyadenylation signal
   4548..5136    +  rep_origin     ori: high-copy-number ColE1/pMB1/pBR322/pUC origin of replication
>Addgene plasmid #31980 | GFP- RPL26 | addgene full sequence | sequence record 210243 | Addgene NGS Result
TAGTTATTAATAGTAATCAATTACGGGGTCATTAGTTCATAGCCCATATATGGAGTTCCGCGTTACATAA
CTTACGGTAAATGGCCCGCCTGGCTGACCGCCCAACGACCCCCGCCCATTGACGTCAATAATGACGTATG
TTCCCATAGTAACGCCAATAGGGACTTTCCATTGACGTCAATGGGTGGAGTATTTACGGTAAACTGCCCA
CTTGGCAGTACATCAAGTGTATCATATGCCAAGTACGCCCCCTATTGACGTCAATGACGGTAAATGGCCC
GCCTGGCATTATGCCCAGTACATGACCTTATGGGACTTTCCTACTTGGCAGTACATCTACGTATTAGTCA
TCGCTATTACCATGGTGATGCGGTTTTGGCAGTACATCAATGGGCGTGGATAGCGGTTTGACTCACGGGG
ATTTCCAAGTCTCCACCCCATTGACGTCAATGGGAGTTTGTTTTGGCACCAAAATCAACGGGACTTTCCA
AAATGTCGTAACAACTCCGCCCCATTGACGCAAATGGGCGGTAGGCGTGTACGGTGGGAGGTCTATATAA
GCAGAGCTGGTTTAGTGAACCGTCAGATCCGCTAGCGCTACCGGTCGCCACCATGGTGAGCAAGGGCGAG
GAGCTGTTCACCGGGGTGGTGCCCATCCTGGTCGAGCTGGACGGCGACGTAAACGGCCACAAGTTCAGCG
TGTCCGGCGAGGGCGAGGGCGATGCCACCTACGGCAAGCTGACCCTGAAGTTCATCTGCACCACCGGCAA
GCTGCCCGTGCCCTGGCCCACCCTCGTGACCACCCTGACCTACGGCGTGCAGTGCTTCAGCCGCTACCCC
GACCACATGAAGCAGCACGACTTCTTCAAGTCCGCCATGCCCGAAGGCTACGTCCAGGAGCGCACCATCT
TCTTCAAGGACGACGGCAACTACAAGACCCGCGCCGAGGTGAAGTTCGAGGGCGACACCCTGGTGAACCG
CATCGAGCTGAAGGGCATCGACTTCAAGGAGGACGGCAACATCCTGGGGCACAAGCTGGAGTACAACTAC
AACAGCCACAACGTCTATATCATGGCCGACAAGCAGAAGAACGGCATCAAGGTGAACTTCAAGATCCGCC
ACAACATCGAGGACGGCAGCGTGCAGCTCGCCGACCACTACCAGCAGAACACCCCCATCGGCGACGGCCC
CGTGCTGCTGCCCGACAACCACTACCTGAGCACCCAGTCCGCCCTGAGCAAAGACCCCAACGAGAAGCGC
GATCACATGGTCCTGCTGGAGTTCGTGACCGCCGCCGGGATCACTCTCGGCATGGACGAGCTGTACAAGT
ACTCAGATCTCGACGAAGCGGGAGCGGCCAAA
[435 nt withheld, positions 1363-1797]
TAAAGTAATCTTATATACAAGCTTTGATTAAAACTTGAAACAAAGNAAAAAAAAAAAAAAAAAACTCGAG
CTCAAGCTTCGAATTCTGCAGTCGACGGTACCGCGGGCCCGGGATCCACCGGATCTAGATAACTGATCAT
AATCAGCCATACCACATTTGTAGAGGTTTTACTTGCTTTAAAAAACCTCCCACACCTCCCCCTGAACCTG
AAACATAAAATGAATGCAATTGTTGTTGTTAACTTGTTTATTGCAGCTTATAATGGTTACAAATAAAGCA
ATAGCATCACAAATTTCACAAATAAAGCATTTTTTTCACTGCATTCTAGTTGTGGTTTGTCCAAACTCAT
CAATGTATCTTAACGCGTAAATTGTAAGCGTTAATATTTTGTTAAAATTCGCGTTAAATTTTTGTTAAAT
CAGCTCATTTTTTAACCAATAGGCCGAAATCGGCAAAATCCCTTATAAATCAAAAGAATAGACCGAGATA
GGGT
[37 nt withheld, positions 2292-2328]
AAAGAACGTGGACTCCAACGTCAAAGG
[49 nt withheld, positions 2356-2404]
T
[91 nt withheld, positions 2406-2496]
G
[124 nt withheld, positions 2498-2621]
CAGGTGGCACTTTTCGGGGAAATGTGCGCGGAACCCCTATTTGTTTATTTTTCTAAATACATTCAAATAT
GTATCCGCTCATGAGACAATAACCCTGATAAATGCTTCAATAATATTGAAAAAGGAAGAGTCCTGAGGCG
GAAAGAACCAGCTGTGGAATGTGTGTCAGTTAGGGTGTGGAAAGTCCCCAGGCTCCCCAGCAGGCAGAAG
TATGCAAAGCATGCATCTCAATTAGTCAGCAACCAGGTGTGGAAAGTCCCCAGGCTCCCCAGCAGGCAGA
AGTATGCAAAGCATGCATCTCAATTAGTCAGCAACCATAGTCCCGCCCCTAACTCCGCCCATCCCGCCCC
TAACTCCGCCCAGTTCCGCCCATTCTCCGCCCCATGGCTGACTAATTTTTTTTATTTATGCAGAGGCCGA
GGCCGCCTCGGCCTCTGAGCTATTCCAGAAGTAGTGAGGAGGCTTTTTTGGAGGCCTAGGCTTTTGCAAA
GATCGATCAAGAGACAGGATGAGGATCGTTTCGCATGATTGAACAAGATGGATTGCACGCAGGTTCTCCG
GCCGCTTGGGTGGAGAGGCTATTCGGCTATGACTGGGCACAACAGACAATCGGCTGCTCTGATGCCGCCG
TGTTCCGGCTGTCAGCGCAGGGGCGCCCGGTTCTTTTTGTCAAGACCGACCTGTCCGGTGCCCTGAATGA
ACTGCAAGACGAGGCAGCGCGGCTATCGTGGCTGGCCACGACGGGCGTTCCTTGCGCAGCTGTGCTCGAC
GTTGTCACTGAAGCGGGAAGGGACTGGCTGCTATTGGGCGAAGTGCCGGGGCAGGATCTCCTGTCATCTC
ACCTTGCTCCTGCCGAGAAAGTATCCATCATGGCTGATGCAATGCGGCGGCTGCATACGCTTGATCCGGC
TACCTGCCCATTCGACCACCAAGCGAAACATCGCATCGAGCGAGCACGTACTCGGATGGAAGCCGGTCTT
GTCGATCAGGATGATCTGGACGAAGAGCATCAGGGGCTCGCGCCAGCCGAACTGTTCGCCAGGCTCAAGG
CGAGCATGCCCGACGGCGAGGATCTCGTCGTGACCCATGGCGATGCCTGCTTGCCGAATATCATGGTGGA
AAATGGCCGCTTTTCTGGATTCATCGACTGTGGCCGGCTGGGTGTGGCGGACCGCTATCAGGACATAGCG
TTGGCTACCCGTGATATTGCTGAAGAGCTTGGCGGCGAATGGGCTGACCGCTTCCTCGTGCTTTACGGTA
TCGCCGCTCCCGATTCGCAGCGCATCGCCTTCTATCGCCTTCTTGACGAGTTCTTCTGAGCGGGACTCTG
GGGTTCGAAATGACCGACCAAGCGACGCCCAACCTGCCATCACGAGATTTCGATTCCACCGCCGCCTTCT
ATGAAAGGTTGGGCTTCGGAATCGTTTTCCGGGACGCCGGCTGGATGATCCTCCAGCGCGGGGATCTCAT
GCTGGAGTTCTTCGCCCACCCTAGGGGGAGGCTAACTGAAACACGGAAGGAGACAATACCGGAAGGAACC
CGCGCTATGACGGCAATAAAAAGACAGAATAAAACGCACGGTGTTGGGTCGTTTGTTCATAAACGCGGGG
TTCGGTCCCAGGGCTGGCACTCTGTCGATACCCCACCGAGACCCCATTGGGGCCAATACGCCCGCGTTTC
TTCCTTTTCCCCACCCCACCCCCCAAGTTCGGGTGAAGGCCCAGGGCTCGCAGCCAACGTCGGGGCGGCA
GGCCCTGCCATAGCCTCAGGTTACTCATATATACTTTAGATTGATTTAAAACTTCATTTTTAATTTAAAA
GGATCTAGGTGAAGATCCTTTTTGATAATCTCATGACCAAAATCCCTTAACGTGAGTTTTCGTTCCACTG
AGCGTCAGACCCCGTAGAAAAGATCAAAGGATCTTCTTGAGATCCTTTTTTTCTGCGCGTAATCTGCTGC
TTGCAAACAAAAAAACCACCGCTACCAGCGGTGGTTTGTTTGCCGGATCAAGAGCTACCAACTCTTTTTC
CGAAGGTAACTGGCTTCAGCAGAGCGCAGATACCAAATACTGTTCTTCTAGTGTAGCCGTAGTTAGGCCA
CCACTTCAAGAACTCTGTAGCACCGCCTACATACCTCGCTCTGCTAATCCTGTTACCAGTGGCTGCTGCC
AGTGGCGATAAGTCGTGTCTTACCGGGTTGGACTCAAGACGATAGTTACCGGATAAGGCGCAGCGGTCGG
GCTGAACGGGGGGTTCGTGCACACAGCCCAGCTTGGAGCGAACGACCTACACCGAACTGAGATACCTACA
GCGTGAGCTATGAGAAAGCGCCACGCTTCCCGAAGGGAGAAAGGCGGACAGGTATCCGGTAAGCGGCAGG
GTCGGAACAGGAGAGCGCACGAGGGAGCTTCCAGGGGGAAACGCCTGGTATCTTTATAGTCCTGTCGGGT
TTCGCCACCTCTGACTTGAGCGTCGATTTTTGTGATGCTCGTCAGGGGGGCGGAGCCTATGGAAAAACGC
CAGCAACGCGGCCTTTTTACGGTTCCTGGCCTTTTGCTGGCCTTTTGCTCACATGTTCTTTCCTGCGTTA
TCCCCTGATTCTGTGGATAACCGTATTACCGCCATGCAT
