>Addgene plasmid #31980 | GFP- RPL26 | addgene partial sequence | sequence record 37641 | EGFP-C 5'-CATGGTCCTGCTGGAGTTCGTG-3'
AGTCTCAGATCTCGACGAAGCGGGAGCGGCCAAA
[435 nt withheld, positions 35-469]
TAAAGTAATCTTATATACAAGCTTTGATTAAAACTTGAAACAAAGAAAAAAAAAAAAAAAAAACTCGAGC
TCAAGCTTCGAATTCTGCAGTCGACGGTACCGCGGGCCCGGGATCCACCGGATCTAGATAACTGATCATA
ATCAGCCATACCACATTTGTAGAGGTTTTACTTGCTTTAAAAAACCTCCCACACCTCCCCCTGAACCTGA
AACATAAAATGAATGCAATTGTTGTTGTTAACTTGTTTATTGCAGCTTATAATGGTTACAAATAAAGCAA
TAGCATCACAAATTTCACAAATAAAGCATTTTTTTCACTGCATTCTAGTTGTGGTTTGTCCAA
